>Addgene plasmid #201539 | pHIE323-LPIV Puro-P2A-miRFP720 ZF6x12-C-DsRed-Express2(x6) phEF1α-BlastR | addgene full sequence | sequence record 401324 | Addgene NGS Result
GGCTACACTAGAAGAACAGTATTTGGTATCTGCGCTCTGCTGAAGCCAGTTACCTTCGGAAAAAGAGTTG
GTAGCTCTTGATCCGGCAAACAAACCACCGCTGGTAGCGGTGGTTTTTTTGTTTGCAAGCAGCAGATTAC
GCGCAGAAAAAAAGGATCTCAAGAAGATCCTTTGATCTTTTCTACGGGGTCTGACGCTCAGTGGAACGAA
AACTCACGTTAAGGGATTTTGGTCATGAGATTATCAAAAAGGATCTTCACCTAGATCCTTTCTCGAGCTT
TCGGAGTGAGATGGAGTGGCCACTGTGGAACTGGGCCTAGCATCGCGATAAGCTCTAGAGGGACAGCCCC
CCCCCAAAGCCCCCAGGGATGTAATTACGTCCCTCCCCCGCTAGGGGGCAGCAGCGAGCCGCCCGGGGCT
CCGCTCCGGTCCGGCGCTCCCCCCGCATCCCCGAGCCGGCAGCGTGCGGGGACAGCCCGGGCACGGGGAA
GGTGGCACGGGATCGCTTTCCTCTGAACGCTTCTCGCTGCTCTTTGAGCCTGCAGACACCTGGGGGGATA
CGGGGAAAAAGCTTTAGGCTGAAAGAGAGATTTAGAATGACAGAATCATAGAACGGCCTGCGTACGGATG
GGGCTCTAGCTCTAGAGCTTGATATCGAATTCCTGCAGCCCCGCTAGAGGGACAGCCCCCCCCCAAAGCC
CCCAGGGATGTAATTACGTCCCTCCCCCGCTAGGGGGCAGCAGCGAGCCGCCCGGGGCTCCGCTCCGGTC
CGGCGCTCCCCCCGCATCCCCGAGCCGGCAGCGTGCGGGGACAGCCCGGGCACGGGGAAGGTGGCACGGG
ATCGCTTTCCTCTGAACGCTTCTCGCTGCTCTTTGAGCCTGCAGACACCTGGGGGGATACGGGGAAAAAG
CTTTAGGCTGAAAGAGAGATTTAGAATGACAGAATCATAGAACGGCCTGGGCGCGCCTGGTGGCGAACGA
TCAACAGACGGGAGATCTACTATTGGGACAGCAGAGATCCAGTTGGTAATGGCTTGTCGACGACGGCGGT
CTCCGTCGTCAGGATCATAGGTGCCACCATGACCGAGTACAAGCCCACGGTGCGCCTCGCCACCCGCGAC
GACGTCCCCCGGGCCGTACGCACCCTCGCCGCCGCGTTCGCCGACTACCCCGCCACGCGCCACACCGTCG
ACCCGGACCGCCACATCGAGCGGGTCACCGAGCTGCAAGAACTCTTCCTCACGCGCGTCGGGCTCGACAT
CGGCAAGGTGTGGGTCGCGGACGACGGCGCCGCGGTGGCGGTCTGGACCACGCCGGAGAGCGTCGAAGCG
GGGGCGGTGTTCGCCGAGATCGGCCCGCGCATGGCCGAGTTGAGCGGTTCCCGGCTGGCCGCGCAGCAAC
AGATGGAAGGCCTCCTGGCGCCGCACCGGCCCAAGGAGCCCGCGTGGTTCCTGGCCACCGTCGGCGTCTC
GCCCGACCACCAGGGCAAGGGTCTGGGCAGCGCCGTCGTGCTCCCCGGAGTGGAGGCGGCCGAGCGCGCC
GGGGTGCCCGCCTTCCTGGAGACATCCGCGCCCCGCAACCTCCCCTTCTACGAGCGGCTCGGCTTCACCG
TCACCGCCGACGTCGAGGTGCCCGAAGGACCGCGCACCTGGTGCATGACCCGCAAGCCCGGAGCTGCCAC
GAACTTCAGCCTGCTGAAGCAGGCTGGAGACGTGGAGGAGAACCCTGGACCCATGGCCGAGGGCTCTGTT
GCTAGACAACCCGATCTGCTGACCTGCGACGACGAGCCCATTCATATCCCTGGCGCTATCCAGCCTCACG
GACTGCTGCTTGCTCTGGCCGCCGATATGACAATCGTGGCCGGCAGCGATAACCTGCCTGAGCTGACAGG
ACTGGCCATCGGAGCCCTGATTGGAAGATCAGCCGCCGACGTGTTCGACAGCGAGACACACAACAGACTG
ACAATCGCCCTGGCCGAACCTGGTGCTGCTGTGGGAGCACCTATCACCGTGGGCTTCACCATGAGAAAGG
ACGCCGGCTTTATCGGCAGCTGGCACAGACACGACCAGCTGATCTTTCTGGAACTGGAACCTCCTCAGAG
AGATGTGGCCGAGCCACAGGCCTTCTTCAGAAGGACCAACAGCGCCATCAGACGGCTCCAGGCCGCTGAG
ACACTGGAATCTGCTTGTGCCGCCGCTGCTCAAGAAGTGCGGAAGATCACCGGCTTCGACCGCGTGATGA
TCTACAGATTCGCCAGCGACTTCAGCGGCGAAGTGATCGCCGAGGATAGATGCGCCGAGGTGGAATCTAA
GCTGGGCCTGCATTACCCCGCCAGCTTCATTCCTGCTCAGGCCAGACGGCTGTATACCATCAATCCCGTG
CGGATCATCCCCGACATCAACTACAGACCCGTGCCTGTGACTCCCGATCTGAACCCTGTTACCGGCAGAC
CCATCGACCTGAGCTTCGCCATCCTGAGATCCGTGTCTCCCGTGCATCTTGAGTTCATGCGGAACATCGG
AATGCACGGCACCATGAGCATCTCTATCCTGCGGGGCGAAAGACTGTGGGGCCTGATCGTGTGTCACCAC
AGAACCCCTTACTACGTGGACCTGGATGGCAGACAGGCCTGCAAAAGAGTGGCCGAGAGACTGGCCACAC
AGATCGGCGTGATGGAAGAATGAGCTTCCACTGGATTGTACAATTACCAACTGAATTCACTCCTCAGGTG
CAGGCTGCCTATCAGAAGGTGGTGGCTGGTGTGGCCAATGCCCTGGCTCACAAATACCACTGAGATCTTT
TTCCCTCTGCCAAAAATTATGGGGACATCATGAAGCCCCTTGAGCATCTGACTTCTGGCTAATAAAGGAA
ATTTATTTTCATTGCAATAGTGTGTTGGAATTTTTTGTGTCTCTCACTCGGAAGGACATATGGGAGGGCA
AATCATTTAAAACATCAGAATGAGTATTTGGTTTAGAGTTTGGCAACATATGCCCATATGCTGGCTGCCA
TGAACAAAGGTTGGCTATAAAGAGGTCATCAGTATATGAAACAGCCCCCTGCTGTCCATTCCTTATTCCA
TAGAAAAGCCTTGACTTGAGGTTAGATTTTTTTTATATTTTGTTTTGTGTTATTTTTTTCTTTAACATCC
CTAAAATTTTCCTTACATGTTTTACTAGCCAGATTTTTCCTCCTCTCCTGACTACTCCCAGTCATAGCTG
TCCCTCTTCTCTTATGGAGATCCGGGCCTAGCATCGCGATAAGCTCTAGAGGGACAGCCCCCCCCCAAAG
CCCCCAGGGATGTAATTACGTCCCTCCCCCGCTAGGGGGCAGCAGCGAGCCGCCCGGGGCTCCGCTCCGG
TCCGGCGCTCCCCCCGCATCCCCGAGCCGGCAGCGTGCGGGGACAGCCCGGGCACGGGGAAGGTGGCACG
GGATCGCTTTCCTCTGAACGCTTCTCGCTGCTCTTTGAGCCTGCAGACACCTGGGGGGATACGGGGAAAA
AGCTTTAGGCTGAAAGAGAGATTTAGAATGACAGAATCATAGAACGGCCTGCGTACGGATGGGGCTCTAG
CTCTAGAGCTTGATATCGAATTCCTGCAGCCCCGCTAGAGGGACAGCCCCCCCCCAAAGCCCCCAGGGAT
GTAATTACGTCCCTCCCCCGCTAGGGGGCAGCAGCGAGCCGCCCGGGGCTCCGCTCCGGTCCGGCGCTCC
CCCCGCATCCCCGAGCCGGCAGCGTGCGGGGACAGCCCGGGCACGGGGAAGGTGGCACGGGATCGCTTTC
CTCTGAACGCTTCTCGCTGCTCTTTGAGCCTGCAGACACCTGGGGGGATACGGGGAAAAAGCTTTAGGCT
GAAAGAGAGATTTAGAATGACAGAATCATAGAACGGCCTGGGCGCGCCTGGTGGCGAACGATCAACAGAC
GGGAGATTGCCAAGGTCTTGACAAACGAGTGCTAGTACAAGATCTGCGAGGGTGTAGGGGTTAATGGTGT
AGGGGTAATTGGTGTAGGGGTCTAGGGTGTAGGGGTAATGGGTGTAGGGGTTTAAGGTGTAGGGGTAGCA
GGTGTAGGGGTTCGTGGTGTAGGGGTTATAGGTGTAGGGGTAATTGGTGTAGGGGTATGTGGTGTAGGGG
TAACGGGTGTAGGGGTACGCTCTCTAGAGGGTATATAATGGGGGCCACTAGTCTACTACCAGAGCTCATC
GCTAGCGCCACCATGGATAGCACTGAGAACGTCATCAAGCCCTTCATGCGCTTCAAGGTGCACATGGAGG
GCTCCGTGAACGGCCACGAGTTCGAGATCGAGGGCGAGGGCGAGGGCAAGCCCTACGAGGGCACCCAGAC
CGCCAAGCTCCAGGTGACCAAGGGCGGCCCCCTGCCCTTCGCCTGGGACATCCTGTCCCCCCAGTTCCAG
TACGGCTCCAAGGTGTACGTGAAGCACCCCGCCGACATCCCCGACTACAAGAAGCTGTCCTTCCCCGAGG
GCTTCAAGTGGGAGCGCGTGATGAACTTCGAGGACGGCGGCGTGGTGACCGTGACCCAGGACTCCTCCCT
CCAGGACGGCACCTTCATCTACCACGTGAAGTTCATCGGCGTGAACTTCCCCTCCGACGGCCCCGTAATG
CAGAAGAAAACTCTGGGCTGGGAGCCCTCCACCGAGCGCCTGTACCCCCGCGACGGCGTGCTGAAGGGCG
AGATCCACAAGGCGCTGAAGCTGAAGGGCGGCGGCCACTACCTGGTGGAGTTCAAGTCAATCTACATGGC
CAAGAAGCCCGTGAAGCTGCCCGGCTACTACTACGTGGACTCCAAGCTGGACATCACCTCCCACAACGAG
GACTACACCGTGGTGGAGCAGTACGAGCGCGCCGAGGCCCGCCACCACCTGTTCCAGTAGGCGGCCGCTC
GAGTCTAGAGGGCCCGTTTAAACCCGCTGATCAGCCTCGACTGTGCCTTCTAGTTGCCAGCCATCTGTTG
TTTGCCCCTCCCCCGTGCCTTCCTTGACCCTGGAAGGTGCCACTCCCACTGTCCTTTCCTAATAAAATGA
GGAAATTGCATCGCATTGTCTGAGTAGGTGTCATTCTATTCTGGGGGGTGGGGTGGGGCAGGACAGCAAG
GGGGAGGATTGGGAAGTCAATAGCAGGCATGCTGGGGATGCGGTGGGCTCTATGGCTTCTGAGGCAGGTC
GAGGGTACATGCGCCTTACTCCTTGTGAGCGCATCGCGATAAGCTCTAGAGGGACAGCCCCCCCCCAAAG
CCCCCAGGGATGTAATTACGTCCCTCCCCCGCTAGGGGGCAGCAGCGAGCCGCCCGGGGCTCCGCTCCGG
TCCGGCGCTCCCCCCGCATCCCCGAGCCGGCAGCGTGCGGGGACAGCCCGGGCACGGGGAAGGTGGCACG
GGATCGCTTTCCTCTGAACGCTTCTCGCTGCTCTTTGAGCCTGCAGACACCTGGGGGGATACGGGGAAAA
AGCTTTAGGCTGAAAGAGAGATTTAGAATGACAGAATCATAGAACGGCCTGCGTACGGATGGGGCTCTAG
CTCTAGAGCTTGATATCGAATTCCTGCAGCCCCGCTAGAGGGACAGCCCCCCCCCAAAGCCCCCAGGGAT
GTAATTACGTCCCTCCCCCGCTAGGGGGCAGCAGCGAGCCGCCCGGGGCTCCGCTCCGGTCCGGCGCTCC
CCCCGCATCCCCGAGCCGGCAGCGTGCGGGGACAGCCCGGGCACGGGGAAGGTGGCACGGGATCGCTTTC
CTCTGAACGCTTCTCGCTGCTCTTTGAGCCTGCAGACACCTGGGGGGATACGGGGAAAAAGCTTTAGGCT
GAAAGAGAGATTTAGAATGACAGAATCATAGAACGGCCTGGGCGCGCCTGGTGGCGAACGATCAACAGAC
GGGAGAGGGCAAAACCGATGTTGACGGACTAATCCTGACAAGATCTGCGAGGGTGTAGGGGTTAATGGTG
TAGGGGTAATTGGTGTAGGGGTCTAGGGTGTAGGGGTAATGGGTGTAGGGGTTTAAGGTGTAGGGGTAGC
AGGTGTAGGGGTTCGTGGTGTAGGGGTTATAGGTGTAGGGGTAATTGGTGTAGGGGTATGTGGTGTAGGG
GTAACGGGTGTAGGGGTACGCTCTCTAGAGGGTATATAATGGGGGCCACTAGTCTACTACCAGAGCTCAT
CGCTAGCGCCACCATGGATAGCACTGAGAACGTCATCAAGCCCTTCATGCGCTTCAAGGTGCACATGGAG
GGCTCCGTGAACGGCCACGAGTTCGAGATCGAGGGCGAGGGCGAGGGCAAGCCCTACGAGGGCACCCAGA
CCGCCAAGCTCCAGGTGACCAAGGGCGGCCCCCTGCCCTTCGCCTGGGACATCCTGTCCCCCCAGTTCCA
GTACGGCTCCAAGGTGTACGTGAAGCACCCCGCCGACATCCCCGACTACAAGAAGCTGTCCTTCCCCGAG
GGCTTCAAGTGGGAGCGCGTGATGAACTTCGAGGACGGCGGCGTGGTGACCGTGACCCAGGACTCCTCCC
TCCAGGACGGCACCTTCATCTACCACGTGAAGTTCATCGGCGTGAACTTCCCCTCCGACGGCCCCGTAAT
GCAGAAGAAAACTCTGGGCTGGGAGCCCTCCACCGAGCGCCTGTACCCCCGCGACGGCGTGCTGAAGGGC
GAGATCCACAAGGCGCTGAAGCTGAAGGGCGGCGGCCACTACCTGGTGGAGTTCAAGTCAATCTACATGG
CCAAGAAGCCCGTGAAGCTGCCCGGCTACTACTACGTGGACTCCAAGCTGGACATCACCTCCCACAACGA
GGACTACACCGTGGTGGAGCAGTACGAGCGCGCCGAGGCCCGCCACCACCTGTTCCAGTAGGCGGCCGCT
CGAGTCTAGAGGGCCCGTTTAAACCCGCTGATCAGCCTCGACTGTGCCTTCTAGTTGCCAGCCATCTGTT
GTTTGCCCCTCCCCCGTGCCTTCCTTGACCCTGGAAGGTGCCACTCCCACTGTCCTTTCCTAATAAAATG
AGGAAATTGCATCGCATTGTCTGAGTAGGTGTCATTCTATTCTGGGGGGTGGGGTGGGGCAGGACAGCAA
GGGGGAGGATTGGGAAGTCAATAGCAGGCATGCTGGGGATGCGGTGGGCTCTATGGCTTCTGAGGCAGGT
CGAAGAACTATTTCCTGGCTGTTACGCGAGCGCATCGCGATAAGCTCTAGAGGGACAGCCCCCCCCCAAA
GCCCCCAGGGATGTAATTACGTCCCTCCCCCGCTAGGGGGCAGCAGCGAGCCGCCCGGGGCTCCGCTCCG
GTCCGGCGCTCCCCCCGCATCCCCGAGCCGGCAGCGTGCGGGGACAGCCCGGGCACGGGGAAGGTGGCAC
GGGATCGCTTTCCTCTGAACGCTTCTCGCTGCTCTTTGAGCCTGCAGACACCTGGGGGGATACGGGGAAA
AAGCTTTAGGCTGAAAGAGAGATTTAGAATGACAGAATCATAGAACGGCCTGCGTACGGATGGGGCTCTA
GCTCTAGAGCTTGATATCGAATTCCTGCAGCCCCGCTAGAGGGACAGCCCCCCCCCAAAGCCCCCAGGGA
TGTAATTACGTCCCTCCCCCGCTAGGGGGCAGCAGCGAGCCGCCCGGGGCTCCGCTCCGGTCCGGCGCTC
CCCCCGCATCCCCGAGCCGGCAGCGTGCGGGGACAGCCCGGGCACGGGGAAGGTGGCACGGGATCGCTTT
CCTCTGAACGCTTCTCGCTGCTCTTTGAGCCTGCAGACACCTGGGGGGATACGGGGAAAAAGCTTTAGGC
TGAAAGAGAGATTTAGAATGACAGAATCATAGAACGGCCTGGGCGCGCCTGGTGGCGAACGATCAACAGA
CGGGAGAGGACTAAATAGTAGTTCAGACGCCGTTAAGCGCAAGATCTGCGAGGGTGTAGGGGTTAATGGT
GTAGGGGTAATTGGTGTAGGGGTCTAGGGTGTAGGGGTAATGGGTGTAGGGGTTTAAGGTGTAGGGGTAG
CAGGTGTAGGGGTTCGTGGTGTAGGGGTTATAGGTGTAGGGGTAATTGGTGTAGGGGTATGTGGTGTAGG
GGTAACGGGTGTAGGGGTACGCTCTCTAGAGGGTATATAATGGGGGCCACTAGTCTACTACCAGAGCTCA
TCGCTAGCGCCACCATGGATAGCACTGAGAACGTCATCAAGCCCTTCATGCGCTTCAAGGTGCACATGGA
GGGCTCCGTGAACGGCCACGAGTTCGAGATCGAGGGCGAGGGCGAGGGCAAGCCCTACGAGGGCACCCAG
ACCGCCAAGCTCCAGGTGACCAAGGGCGGCCCCCTGCCCTTCGCCTGGGACATCCTGTCCCCCCAGTTCC
AGTACGGCTCCAAGGTGTACGTGAAGCACCCCGCCGACATCCCCGACTACAAGAAGCTGTCCTTCCCCGA
GGGCTTCAAGTGGGAGCGCGTGATGAACTTCGAGGACGGCGGCGTGGTGACCGTGACCCAGGACTCCTCC
CTCCAGGACGGCACCTTCATCTACCACGTGAAGTTCATCGGCGTGAACTTCCCCTCCGACGGCCCCGTAA
TGCAGAAGAAAACTCTGGGCTGGGAGCCCTCCACCGAGCGCCTGTACCCCCGCGACGGCGTGCTGAAGGG
CGAGATCCACAAGGCGCTGAAGCTGAAGGGCGGCGGCCACTACCTGGTGGAGTTCAAGTCAATCTACATG
GCCAAGAAGCCCGTGAAGCTGCCCGGCTACTACTACGTGGACTCCAAGCTGGACATCACCTCCCACAACG
AGGACTACACCGTGGTGGAGCAGTACGAGCGCGCCGAGGCCCGCCACCACCTGTTCCAGTAGGCGGCCGC
TCGAGTCTAGAGGGCCCGTTTAAACCCGCTGATCAGCCTCGACTGTGCCTTCTAGTTGCCAGCCATCTGT
TGTTTGCCCCTCCCCCGTGCCTTCCTTGACCCTGGAAGGTGCCACTCCCACTGTCCTTTCCTAATAAAAT
GAGGAAATTGCATCGCATTGTCTGAGTAGGTGTCATTCTATTCTGGGGGGTGGGGTGGGGCAGGACAGCA
AGGGGGAGGATTGGGAAGTCAATAGCAGGCATGCTGGGGATGCGGTGGGCTCTATGGCTTCTGAGGCAGG
TCGAAGAGACTGCCCGACACATCTTAGTGAGCGCATCGCGATAAGCTCTAGAGGGACAGCCCCCCCCCAA
AGCCCCCAGGGATGTAATTACGTCCCTCCCCCGCTAGGGGGCAGCAGCGAGCCGCCCGGGGCTCCGCTCC
GGTCCGGCGCTCCCCCCGCATCCCCGAGCCGGCAGCGTGCGGGGACAGCCCGGGCACGGGGAAGGTGGCA
CGGGATCGCTTTCCTCTGAACGCTTCTCGCTGCTCTTTGAGCCTGCAGACACCTGGGGGGATACGGGGAA
AAAGCTTTAGGCTGAAAGAGAGATTTAGAATGACAGAATCATAGAACGGCCTGCGTACGGATGGGGCTCT
AGCTCTAGAGCTTGATATCGAATTCCTGCAGCCCCGCTAGAGGGACAGCCCCCCCCCAAAGCCCCCAGGG
ATGTAATTACGTCCCTCCCCCGCTAGGGGGCAGCAGCGAGCCGCCCGGGGCTCCGCTCCGGTCCGGCGCT
CCCCCCGCATCCCCGAGCCGGCAGCGTGCGGGGACAGCCCGGGCACGGGGAAGGTGGCACGGGATCGCTT
TCCTCTGAACGCTTCTCGCTGCTCTTTGAGCCTGCAGACACCTGGGGGGATACGGGGAAAAAGCTTTAGG
CTGAAAGAGAGATTTAGAATGACAGAATCATAGAACGGCCTGGGCGCGCCTGGTGGCGAACGATCAACAG
ACGGGAGAGGTTACAATATCCCGTGAAGCTTGAGTGGAATCAAGATCTGCGAGGGTGTAGGGGTTAATGG
TGTAGGGGTAATTGGTGTAGGGGTCTAGGGTGTAGGGGTAATGGGTGTAGGGGTTTAAGGTGTAGGGGTA
GCAGGTGTAGGGGTTCGTGGTGTAGGGGTTATAGGTGTAGGGGTAATTGGTGTAGGGGTATGTGGTGTAG
GGGTAACGGGTGTAGGGGTACGCTCTCTAGAGGGTATATAATGGGGGCCACTAGTCTACTACCAGAGCTC
ATCGCTAGCGCCACCATGGATAGCACTGAGAACGTCATCAAGCCCTTCATGCGCTTCAAGGTGCACATGG
AGGGCTCCGTGAACGGCCACGAGTTCGAGATCGAGGGCGAGGGCGAGGGCAAGCCCTACGAGGGCACCCA
GACCGCCAAGCTCCAGGTGACCAAGGGCGGCCCCCTGCCCTTCGCCTGGGACATCCTGTCCCCCCAGTTC
CAGTACGGCTCCAAGGTGTACGTGAAGCACCCCGCCGACATCCCCGACTACAAGAAGCTGTCCTTCCCCG
AGGGCTTCAAGTGGGAGCGCGTGATGAACTTCGAGGACGGCGGCGTGGTGACCGTGACCCAGGACTCCTC
CCTCCAGGACGGCACCTTCATCTACCACGTGAAGTTCATCGGCGTGAACTTCCCCTCCGACGGCCCCGTA
ATGCAGAAGAAAACTCTGGGCTGGGAGCCCTCCACCGAGCGCCTGTACCCCCGCGACGGCGTGCTGAAGG
GCGAGATCCACAAGGCGCTGAAGCTGAAGGGCGGCGGCCACTACCTGGTGGAGTTCAAGTCAATCTACAT
GGCCAAGAAGCCCGTGAAGCTGCCCGGCTACTACTACGTGGACTCCAAGCTGGACATCACCTCCCACAAC
GAGGACTACACCGTGGTGGAGCAGTACGAGCGCGCCGAGGCCCGCCACCACCTGTTCCAGTAGGCGGCCG
CTCGAGTCTAGAGGGCCCGTTTAAACCCGCTGATCAGCCTCGACTGTGCCTTCTAGTTGCCAGCCATCTG
TTGTTTGCCCCTCCCCCGTGCCTTCCTTGACCCTGGAAGGTGCCACTCCCACTGTCCTTTCCTAATAAAA
TGAGGAAATTGCATCGCATTGTCTGAGTAGGTGTCATTCTATTCTGGGGGGTGGGGTGGGGCAGGACAGC
AAGGGGGAGGATTGGGAAGTCAATAGCAGGCATGCTGGGGATGCGGTGGGCTCTATGGCTTCTGAGGCAG
GTCGACACTGTTTAACAAGCCCGTCAGTAGAGCGCATCGCGATAAGCTCTAGAGGGACAGCCCCCCCCCA
AAGCCCCCAGGGATGTAATTACGTCCCTCCCCCGCTAGGGGGCAGCAGCGAGCCGCCCGGGGCTCCGCTC
CGGTCCGGCGCTCCCCCCGCATCCCCGAGCCGGCAGCGTGCGGGGACAGCCCGGGCACGGGGAAGGTGGC
ACGGGATCGCTTTCCTCTGAACGCTTCTCGCTGCTCTTTGAGCCTGCAGACACCTGGGGGGATACGGGGA
AAAAGCTTTAGGCTGAAAGAGAGATTTAGAATGACAGAATCATAGAACGGCCTGCGTACGGATGGGGCTC
TAGCTCTAGAGCTTGATATCGAATTCCTGCAGCCCCGCTAGAGGGACAGCCCCCCCCCAAAGCCCCCAGG
GATGTAATTACGTCCCTCCCCCGCTAGGGGGCAGCAGCGAGCCGCCCGGGGCTCCGCTCCGGTCCGGCGC
TCCCCCCGCATCCCCGAGCCGGCAGCGTGCGGGGACAGCCCGGGCACGGGGAAGGTGGCACGGGATCGCT
TTCCTCTGAACGCTTCTCGCTGCTCTTTGAGCCTGCAGACACCTGGGGGGATACGGGGAAAAAGCTTTAG
GCTGAAAGAGAGATTTAGAATGACAGAATCATAGAACGGCCTGGGCGCGCCTGGTGGCGAACGATCAACA
GACGGGAGAGGCAGAAAGGTATGGCACGCCTAATCTGGACACAAGATCTGCGAGGGTGTAGGGGTTAATG
GTGTAGGGGTAATTGGTGTAGGGGTCTAGGGTGTAGGGGTAATGGGTGTAGGGGTTTAAGGTGTAGGGGT
AGCAGGTGTAGGGGTTCGTGGTGTAGGGGTTATAGGTGTAGGGGTAATTGGTGTAGGGGTATGTGGTGTA
GGGGTAACGGGTGTAGGGGTACGCTCTCTAGAGGGTATATAATGGGGGCCACTAGTCTACTACCAGAGCT
CATCGCTAGCGCCACCATGGATAGCACTGAGAACGTCATCAAGCCCTTCATGCGCTTCAAGGTGCACATG
GAGGGCTCCGTGAACGGCCACGAGTTCGAGATCGAGGGCGAGGGCGAGGGCAAGCCCTACGAGGGCACCC
AGACCGCCAAGCTCCAGGTGACCAAGGGCGGCCCCCTGCCCTTCGCCTGGGACATCCTGTCCCCCCAGTT
CCAGTACGGCTCCAAGGTGTACGTGAAGCACCCCGCCGACATCCCCGACTACAAGAAGCTGTCCTTCCCC
GAGGGCTTCAAGTGGGAGCGCGTGATGAACTTCGAGGACGGCGGCGTGGTGACCGTGACCCAGGACTCCT
CCCTCCAGGACGGCACCTTCATCTACCACGTGAAGTTCATCGGCGTGAACTTCCCCTCCGACGGCCCCGT
AATGCAGAAGAAAACTCTGGGCTGGGAGCCCTCCACCGAGCGCCTGTACCCCCGCGACGGCGTGCTGAAG
GGCGAGATCCACAAGGCGCTGAAGCTGAAGGGCGGCGGCCACTACCTGGTGGAGTTCAAGTCAATCTACA
TGGCCAAGAAGCCCGTGAAGCTGCCCGGCTACTACTACGTGGACTCCAAGCTGGACATCACCTCCCACAA
CGAGGACTACACCGTGGTGGAGCAGTACGAGCGCGCCGAGGCCCGCCACCACCTGTTCCAGTAGGCGGCC
GCTCGAGTCTAGAGGGCCCGTTTAAACCCGCTGATCAGCCTCGACTGTGCCTTCTAGTTGCCAGCCATCT
GTTGTTTGCCCCTCCCCCGTGCCTTCCTTGACCCTGGAAGGTGCCACTCCCACTGTCCTTTCCTAATAAA
ATGAGGAAATTGCATCGCATTGTCTGAGTAGGTGTCATTCTATTCTGGGGGGTGGGGTGGGGCAGGACAG
CAAGGGGGAGGATTGGGAAGTCAATAGCAGGCATGCTGGGGATGCGGTGGGCTCTATGGCTTCTGAGGCA
GGTCGATGCACCGTTCATATGTTATCGGGACAGCGCATCGCGATAAGCTCTAGAGGGACAGCCCCCCCCC
AAAGCCCCCAGGGATGTAATTACGTCCCTCCCCCGCTAGGGGGCAGCAGCGAGCCGCCCGGGGCTCCGCT
CCGGTCCGGCGCTCCCCCCGCATCCCCGAGCCGGCAGCGTGCGGGGACAGCCCGGGCACGGGGAAGGTGG
CACGGGATCGCTTTCCTCTGAACGCTTCTCGCTGCTCTTTGAGCCTGCAGACACCTGGGGGGATACGGGG
AAAAAGCTTTAGGCTGAAAGAGAGATTTAGAATGACAGAATCATAGAACGGCCTGCGTACGGATGGGGCT
CTAGCTCTAGAGCTTGATATCGAATTCCTGCAGCCCCGCTAGAGGGACAGCCCCCCCCCAAAGCCCCCAG
GGATGTAATTACGTCCCTCCCCCGCTAGGGGGCAGCAGCGAGCCGCCCGGGGCTCCGCTCCGGTCCGGCG
CTCCCCCCGCATCCCCGAGCCGGCAGCGTGCGGGGACAGCCCGGGCACGGGGAAGGTGGCACGGGATCGC
TTTCCTCTGAACGCTTCTCGCTGCTCTTTGAGCCTGCAGACACCTGGGGGGATACGGGGAAAAAGCTTTA
GGCTGAAAGAGAGATTTAGAATGACAGAATCATAGAACGGCCTGGGCGCGCCTGGTGGCGAACGATCAAC
AGACGGGAGAGGTGTGAAGATTCAATATGTGTCGTCTATCCTCAAGATCTGCGAGGGTGTAGGGGTTAAT
GGTGTAGGGGTAATTGGTGTAGGGGTCTAGGGTGTAGGGGTAATGGGTGTAGGGGTTTAAGGTGTAGGGG
TAGCAGGTGTAGGGGTTCGTGGTGTAGGGGTTATAGGTGTAGGGGTAATTGGTGTAGGGGTATGTGGTGT
AGGGGTAACGGGTGTAGGGGTACGCTCTCTAGAGGGTATATAATGGGGGCCACTAGTCTACTACCAGAGC
TCATCGCTAGCGCCACCATGGATAGCACTGAGAACGTCATCAAGCCCTTCATGCGCTTCAAGGTGCACAT
GGAGGGCTCCGTGAACGGCCACGAGTTCGAGATCGAGGGCGAGGGCGAGGGCAAGCCCTACGAGGGCACC
CAGACCGCCAAGCTCCAGGTGACCAAGGGCGGCCCCCTGCCCTTCGCCTGGGACATCCTGTCCCCCCAGT
TCCAGTACGGCTCCAAGGTGTACGTGAAGCACCCCGCCGACATCCCCGACTACAAGAAGCTGTCCTTCCC
CGAGGGCTTCAAGTGGGAGCGCGTGATGAACTTCGAGGACGGCGGCGTGGTGACCGTGACCCAGGACTCC
TCCCTCCAGGACGGCACCTTCATCTACCACGTGAAGTTCATCGGCGTGAACTTCCCCTCCGACGGCCCCG
TAATGCAGAAGAAAACTCTGGGCTGGGAGCCCTCCACCGAGCGCCTGTACCCCCGCGACGGCGTGCTGAA
GGGCGAGATCCACAAGGCGCTGAAGCTGAAGGGCGGCGGCCACTACCTGGTGGAGTTCAAGTCAATCTAC
ATGGCCAAGAAGCCCGTGAAGCTGCCCGGCTACTACTACGTGGACTCCAAGCTGGACATCACCTCCCACA
ACGAGGACTACACCGTGGTGGAGCAGTACGAGCGCGCCGAGGCCCGCCACCACCTGTTCCAGTAGGCGGC
CGCTCGAGTCTAGAGGGCCCGTTTAAACCCGCTGATCAGCCTCGACTGTGCCTTCTAGTTGCCAGCCATC
TGTTGTTTGCCCCTCCCCCGTGCCTTCCTTGACCCTGGAAGGTGCCACTCCCACTGTCCTTTCCTAATAA
AATGAGGAAATTGCATCGCATTGTCTGAGTAGGTGTCATTCTATTCTGGGGGGTGGGGTGGGGCAGGACA
GCAAGGGGGAGGATTGGGAAGTCAATAGCAGGCATGCTGGGGATGCGGTGGGCTCTATGGCTTCTGAGGC
AGGTCGAAGAGACTTACACCCGTAGACGTCGGAGCGCATCGCGATAAGCTCTAGAGGGACAGCCCCCCCC
CAAAGCCCCCAGGGATGTAATTACGTCCCTCCCCCGCTAGGGGGCAGCAGCGAGCCGCCCGGGGCTCCGC
TCCGGTCCGGCGCTCCCCCCGCATCCCCGAGCCGGCAGCGTGCGGGGACAGCCCGGGCACGGGGAAGGTG
GCACGGGATCGCTTTCCTCTGAACGCTTCTCGCTGCTCTTTGAGCCTGCAGACACCTGGGGGGATACGGG
GAAAAAGCTTTAGGCTGAAAGAGAGATTTAGAATGACAGAATCATAGAACGGCCTGCGTACGGATGGGGC
TCTAGCTCTAGAGCTTGATATCGAATTCCTGCAGCCCCGCTAGAGGGACAGCCCCCCCCCAAAGCCCCCA
GGGATGTAATTACGTCCCTCCCCCGCTAGGGGGCAGCAGCGAGCCGCCCGGGGCTCCGCTCCGGTCCGGC
GCTCCCCCCGCATCCCCGAGCCGGCAGCGTGCGGGGACAGCCCGGGCACGGGGAAGGTGGCACGGGATCG
CTTTCCTCTGAACGCTTCTCGCTGCTCTTTGAGCCTGCAGACACCTGGGGGGATACGGGGAAAAAGCTTT
AGGCTGAAAGAGAGATTTAGAATGACAGAATCATAGAACGGCCTGGGCGCGCCTGGTGGCGAACGATCAA
CAGACGGGAGAGGGAGCAAGCTCTTAAAACTGGTATCACCTGACAAGATCTGGGGAGGTCGCTGAGTAGT
GCGCGAGCAAAATTTAAGCTACAACAAGGCAAGGCTTGACCGACAATTGCATGAAGAATCTGCTTAGGGT
TAGGCGTTTTGCGCTGCTTCGCGATGTACGGGCCAGATATACGCGTGAGTAATTCATACAAAAGGACTCG
CCCCTGCCTTGGGGAATCCCAGGGACCGTCGTTAAACTCCCACTAACGTAGAACCCAGAGATCGCTGCGT
TCCCGCCCCCTCACCCGCCCGCTCTCGTCATCACTGAGGTGGAGAAGAGCATGCGTGAGGCTCCGGTGCC
CGTCAGTGGGCAGAGCGCACATCGCCCACAGTCCCCGAGAAGTTGGGGGGAGGGGTCGGCAATTGAACCG
GTGCCTAGAGAAGGTGGCGCGGGGTAAACTGGGAAAGTGATGTCGTGTACTGGCTCCGCCTTTTTCCCGA
GGGTGGGGGAGAACCGTATATAAGTGCAGTAGTCGCCGTGAACGTTCTTTTTCGCAACGGGTTTGCCGCC
AGAACACAGGTAAGTGCCGTGTGTGGTTCCCGCGGGCCTGGCCTCTTTACGGGTTATGGCCCTTGCGTGC
CTTGAATTACTTCCACGCCCCTGGCTGCAGTACGTGATTCTTGATCCCGAGCTTCGGGTTGGAAGTGGGT
GGGAGAGTTCGAGGCCTTGCGCTTAAGGAGCCCCTTCGCCTCGTGCTTGAGTTGAGGCCTGGCTTGGGCG
CTGGGGCCGCCGCGTGCGAATCTGGTGGCACCTTCGCGCCTGTCTCGCTGCTTTCGATAAGTCTCTAGCC
ATTTAAAATTTTTGATGACCTGCTGCGACGCTTTTTTTCTGGCAAGATAGTCTTGTAAATGCGGGCCAAG
ATCTGCACACTGGTATTTCGGTTTTTGGGGCCGCGGGCGGCGACGGGGCCCGTGCGTCCCAGCGCACATG
TTCGGCGAGGCGGGGCCTGCGAGCGCGGCCACCGAGAATCGGACGGGGGTAGTCTCAAGCTGGCCGGCCT
GCTCTGGTGCCTGGCCTCGCGCCGCCGTGTATCGCCCCGCCCTGGGCGGCAAGGCTGGCCCGGTCGGCAC
CAGTTGCGTGAGCGGAAAGATGGCCGCTTCCCGGCCCTGCTGCAGGGAGCTCAAAATGGAGGACGCGGCG
CTCGGGAGAGCGGGCGGGTGAGTCACCCACACAAAGGAAAAGGGCCTTTCCGTCCTCAGCCGTCGCTTCA
TGTGACTCCACGGAGTACCGGGCGCCGTCCAGGCACCTCGATTAGTTCTCGAGCTTTTGGAGTACGTCGT
CTTTAGGTTGGGGGGAGGGGTTTTATGCGATGGAGTTTCCCCACACTGAGTGGGTGGAGACTGAAGTTAG
GCCAGCTTGGCACTTGATGTAATTCTCCTTGGAATTTGCCCTTTTTGAGTTTGGATCTTGGTTCATTCTC
AAGCCTCAGACAGTGGTTCAAAGTTTTTTTCTTCCATTTCAGGTGTCGTGAGAGCTCGTTTAGTGAACCG
TCAGATCGCCTGGAGACGCCATCCACGCTGTTTTGACCTCCATAGAAGAGAACGGGACCGATCCAAATTC
TCGAGGCTAGCGCCACCATGGCCAAGCCTTTGTCTCAAGAAGAATCCACCCTCATTGAAAGAGCAACGGC
TACAATCAACAGCATCCCCATCTCTGAGGACTACAGCGTCGCCAGCGCAGCTCTCTCTAGCGACGGCCGC
ATCTTCACTGGTGTCAATGTATATCATTTTACTGGGGGACCTTGTGCAGAACTCGTGGTGCTGGGCACTG
CTGCTGCTGCGGCAGCTGGCAACCTGACTTGTATCGTCGCGATCGGAAATGAGAACAGGGGCATCTTGAG
CCCCTGCGGACGGTGCCGACAGGTGCTTCTCGATCTGCATCCTGGGATCAAAGCCATAGTGAAGGACAGT
GATGGACAGCCGACGGCAGTTGGGATTCGTGAATTGCTGCCCTCTGGTTATGTGTGGGAGGGCTAAGCGG
CCGCTCGAGTCTAGAGGGCCCGTTTAAACCCGCTGATCAGCCTCGACTGTGCCTTCTAGTTGCCAGCCAT
CTGTTGTTTGCCCCTCCCCCGTGCCTTCCTTGACCCTGGAAGGTGCCACTCCCACTGTCCTTTCCTAATA
AAATGAGGAAATTGCATCGCATTGTCTGAGTAGGTGTCATTCTATTCTGGGGGGTGGGGTGGGGCAGGAC
AGCAAGGGGGAGGATTGGGAAGTCAATAGCAGGCATGCTGGGGATGCGGTGGGCTCTATGGCTTCTGAGG
CAGGTCGAGGTCCCATCCGAGCAGATTTGACTCAGCGCATCGCGATAAGCTCTAGAGGGACAGCCCCCCC
CCAAAGCCCCCAGGGATGTAATTACGTCCCTCCCCCGCTAGGGGGCAGCAGCGAGCCGCCCGGGGCTCCG
CTCCGGTCCGGCGCTCCCCCCGCATCCCCGAGCCGGCAGCGTGCGGGGACAGCCCGGGCACGGGGAAGGT
GGCACGGGATCGCTTTCCTCTGAACGCTTCTCGCTGCTCTTTGAGCCTGCAGACACCTGGGGGGATACGG
GGAAAAAGCTTTAGGCTGAAAGAGAGATTTAGAATGACAGAATCATAGAACGGCCTGCGTACGGATGGGG
CTCTAGCTCTAGAGCTTGATATCGAATTCCTGCAGCCCCGCTAGAGGGACAGCCCCCCCCCAAAGCCCCC
AGGGATGTAATTACGTCCCTCCCCCGCTAGGGGGCAGCAGCGAGCCGCCCGGGGCTCCGCTCCGGTCCGG
CGCTCCCCCCGCATCCCCGAGCCGGCAGCGTGCGGGGACAGCCCGGGCACGGGGAAGGTGGCACGGGATC
GCTTTCCTCTGAACGCTTCTCGCTGCTCTTTGAGCCTGCAGACACCTGGGGGGATACGGGGAAAAAGCTT
TAGGCTGAAAGAGAGATTTAGAATGACAGAATCATAGAACGGCCTGGGCGCGCCTGGTGGCGAACGATCA
ACAGACGGGAGAGGAACGGAATTCGATATCGCACATGTGACCGAGGGATGGAACGACGCGTAACTCACGT
TAAGGGATTTTGGTCATGAGCTTGCGCCGTCCCGTCAAGTCAGCGTAATGCTCTGCCAGTGTTACAACCA
ATTAACCAATTCTGATTAGAAAAACTCATCGAGCATCAAATGAAACTGCAATTTATTCATATCAGGATTA
TCAATACCATATTTTTGAAAAAGCCGTTTCTGTAATGAAGGAGAAAACTCACCGAGGCAGTTCCATAGGA
TGGCAAGATCCTGGTATCGGTCTGCGATTCCGACTCGTCCAACATCAATACAACCTATTAATTTCCCCTC
GTCAAAAATAAGGTTATCAAGTGAGAAATCACCATGAGTGACGACTGAATCCGGTGAGAATGGCAAAAGT
TTATGCATTTCTTTCCAGACTTGTTCAACAGGCCAGCCATTACGCTCGTCATCAAAATCACTCGCATCAA
CCAAACCGTTATTCATTCGTGATTGCGCCTGAGCGAGACGAAATACGCGATCGCTGTTAAAAGGACAATT
ACAAACAGGAATCGAATGCAACCGGCGCAGGAACACTGCCAGCGCATCAACAATATTTTCACCTGAATCA
GGATATTCTTCTAATACCTGGAATGCTGTTTTTCCGGGGATCGCAGTGGTGAGTAACCATGCATCATCAG
GAGTACGGATAAAATGCTTGATGGTCGGAAGAGGCATAAATTCCGTCAGCCAGTTTAGTCTGACCATCTC
ATCTGTAACATCATTGGCAACGCTACCTTTGCCATGTTTCAGAAACAACTCTGGCGCATCGGGCTTCCCA
TACAAGCGATAGATTGTCGCACCTGATTGCCCGACATTATCGCGAGCCCATTTATACCCATATAAATCAG
CATCCATGTTGGAATTTAATCGCGGCCTCGACGTTTCCCGTTGAATATGGCTCATAACACCCCTTGTATT
ACTGTTTATGTAAGCAGACAGTTTTATTGTTCATGATGATATATTTTTATCTTGTGCAATGTAACATCAG
AGATTTTGAGACACGGGCCATGCTAGCTCCAGCAAAAGGCCAGGAACCGTAAAAAGGCCGCGTTGCTGGC
GTTTTTCCATAGGCTCCGCCCCCCTGACGAGCATCACAAAAATCGACGCTCAAGTCAGAGGTGGCGAAAC
CCGACAGGACTATAAAGATACCAGGCGTTTCCCCCTGGAAGCTCCCTCGTGCGCTCTCCTGTTCCGACCC
TGCCGCTTACCGGATACCTGTCCGCCTTTCTCCCTTCGGGAAGCGTGGCGCTTTCTCATAGCTCACGCTG
TAGGTATCTCAGTTCGGTGTAGGTCGTTCGCTCCAAGCTGGGCTGTGTGCACGAACCCCCCGTTCAGCCC
GACCGCTGCGCCTTATCCGGTAACTATCGTCTTGAGTCCAACCCGGTAAGACACGACTTATCGCCACTGG
CAGCAGCCACTGGTAACAGGATTAGCAGAGCGAGGTATGTAGGCGGTGCTACAGAGTTCTTGAAGTGGTG
GCCTAACTAC
Features (pLannotate 1.2.2; 33 found; start..end, strand, type, name):
    646..671     -  misc_feature   MCS (fragment): pBluescript multiple cloning site
   1079..1671    +  CDS            PuroR (fragment): puromycin N-acetyltransferase; pac from Streptomyces alboniger; confers resistance to puromycin
   1733..2680    +  CDS            miRFP720: miRFP720 is a basic (constitutively fluorescent) near ir fluorescent protein published in 2018, derived from Rhodopseudomonas palustris. It has low acid sensitivity. It requires the cofactor biliverdin for fluorescence.
   2713..2790    +  CDS            HBB (fragment): HBB_PONPY - Experimental evidence at transcript level: Swiss-Prot protein existence level 2. Involved in oxygen transport from the lung to the various peripheral tissues. From Pongo pygmaeus (Bornean orangutan).
   2861..2916    +  polyA_signal   β-globin poly(A) signal: rabbit β-globin polyadenylation signal (Gil and Proudfoot, 1987)
   3577..3602    -  misc_feature   MCS (fragment): pBluescript multiple cloning site
   4213..4887    +  CDS            DsRed-Express2: DsRed-Express2 is a basic (constitutively fluorescent) orange fluorescent protein published in 2008, derived from Discosoma sp.. It is reported to be a rapidly-maturing protein.
   4941..5052    +  polyA_signal   bGH poly(A) signal: bovine growth hormone polyadenylation signal
   5537..5562    -  misc_feature   MCS (fragment): pBluescript multiple cloning site
   6174..6848    +  CDS            DsRed-Express2: DsRed-Express2 is a basic (constitutively fluorescent) orange fluorescent protein published in 2008, derived from Discosoma sp.. It is reported to be a rapidly-maturing protein.
   6902..7013    +  polyA_signal   bGH poly(A) signal: bovine growth hormone polyadenylation signal
   7498..7523    -  misc_feature   MCS (fragment): pBluescript multiple cloning site
   8135..8809    +  CDS            DsRed-Express2: DsRed-Express2 is a basic (constitutively fluorescent) orange fluorescent protein published in 2008, derived from Discosoma sp.. It is reported to be a rapidly-maturing protein.
   8863..8974    +  polyA_signal   bGH poly(A) signal: bovine growth hormone polyadenylation signal
   9459..9484    -  misc_feature   MCS (fragment): pBluescript multiple cloning site
  10096..10770   +  CDS            DsRed-Express2: DsRed-Express2 is a basic (constitutively fluorescent) orange fluorescent protein published in 2008, derived from Discosoma sp.. It is reported to be a rapidly-maturing protein.
  10824..10935   +  polyA_signal   bGH poly(A) signal: bovine growth hormone polyadenylation signal
  11420..11445   -  misc_feature   MCS (fragment): pBluescript multiple cloning site
  12057..12731   +  CDS            DsRed-Express2: DsRed-Express2 is a basic (constitutively fluorescent) orange fluorescent protein published in 2008, derived from Discosoma sp.. It is reported to be a rapidly-maturing protein.
  12785..12896   +  polyA_signal   bGH poly(A) signal: bovine growth hormone polyadenylation signal
  13381..13406   -  misc_feature   MCS (fragment): pBluescript multiple cloning site
  14018..14692   +  CDS            DsRed-Express2: DsRed-Express2 is a basic (constitutively fluorescent) orange fluorescent protein published in 2008, derived from Discosoma sp.. It is reported to be a rapidly-maturing protein.
  14746..14857   +  polyA_signal   bGH poly(A) signal: bovine growth hormone polyadenylation signal
  15342..15367   -  misc_feature   MCS (fragment): pBluescript multiple cloning site
  16038..16249   +  promoter       EF-1α core promoter: core promoter for human elongation factor EF-1α
  16250..16363   +  intron         EF-1α intron A (fragment): intron upstream of the start codon of human EF-1α
  16989..17192   +  intron         EF-1α intron A: truncated intron upstream of the start codon of human EF-1α
  17201..17235   +  promoter       TRE3GV promoter (fragment): 3rd-generation Tet-responsive promoter that can be activated by binding of Tet-On® 3G, optimized for retroviral and lentiviral vectors
  17308..17706   +  CDS            BSD: blasticidin S deaminase; Aspergillus terreus BSD; confers resistance to blasticidin
  17757..17868   +  polyA_signal   bGH poly(A) signal: bovine growth hormone polyadenylation signal
  18353..18378   -  misc_feature   MCS (fragment): pBluescript multiple cloning site
  18846..19655   -  CDS            KanR: aminoglycoside phosphotransferase; aph(3')-Ia; confers resistance to kanamycin in bacteria or G418 (Geneticin®) in eukaryotes
  19814..162     -  rep_origin     ori (across the origin): high-copy-number ColE1/pMB1/pBR322/pUC origin of replication
