[The description below was written by a language model from this plasmid's Addgene catalogue record and pLannotate feature annotations shown in this document.]
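Description:
pHIE323-LPIV Puro-P2A-miRFP720 ZF6x12-C-DsRed-Express2(x6) phEF1α-BlastR is a roughly 20 kb mammalian landing pad integration vector, built to place a multi-unit reporter cargo at a pre-installed genomic landing pad and so generate a stable reporter cell line for a ZF6 zinc-finger synthetic transcription factor. It was assembled by BpiI-based cloning from a destination vector, seven transcription-unit positioning vectors and a linker, with the cloning sites destroyed in the process. The repeated pBluescript MCS fragments that recur between units in the annotation probably mark shared junction or spacer sequence between units. In bacteria the plasmid carries a ColE1/pUC-type origin and a kanamycin resistance gene. No recombinase attachment sites were annotated, so the integration mechanism cannot be read from the feature table.

The first unit encodes puromycin N-acetyltransferase linked by a P2A peptide to the near-infrared, biliverdin-dependent fluorescent protein miRFP720, followed by a rabbit β-globin polyadenylation signal. It has no promoter of its own, an arrangement that typically means expression depends on a promoter resident at the landing pad, so that puromycin resistance and near-infrared fluorescence report correct integration. Six tandem, essentially identical reporter units follow, each with DsRed-Express2 and a bGH poly(A) signal. According to the catalogue, each is driven by a minimal YB_TATA promoter preceded by twelve ZF6 binding sites, although these promoters were not detected by the automated annotation. Repeating the unit presumably boosts red signal when a ZF6 synTF is present. The final unit uses the human EF-1α promoter with intron to express blasticidin S deaminase constitutively, giving a second selection. A short TRE3GV promoter fragment annotated just upstream of this gene is likely a partial sequence match rather than a functional element.
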