Addgene plasmid #201539: pHIE323-LPIV Puro-P2A-miRFP720 ZF6x12-C-DsRed-Express2(x6) phEF1α-BlastR
Purpose: Landing pad integration vector used to generate ZF6 synTF reporter line (HIE156), assembled with pPD1178 (destination vector), pHIE324-329 (TUPV1-6), pHIE280 (TUPV7), pPD1157 (linker)
Depositing lab: Joshua Leonard. Depositing organization: Northwestern University. Publication: Enhancing extracellular vesicle cargo loading and functional delivery by engineering protein-lipid interactions. Peruzzi JA, Gunnels TF, Edelstein HI, Lu P, Baker D, Leonard JN, Kamat NP. Nat Commun. 2024 Jul 4;15(1):5618. doi: 10.1038/s41467-024-49678-z. PubMed 38965227.
Backbone
  Vector backbone: pD1178 Destination Vector
  Vector type: Mammalian Expression
  Selectable markers: Puromycin
Growth in bacteria
  Bacterial resistance: Kanamycin, 50 μg/mL
  Growth temperature: 30°C
  Growth strain: NEB Stable
  Copy number: Unknown
Gene/Insert 1
  Gene/Insert name: PuromycinR-P2A-miRFP720
  Species: H. sapiens (human)
  Promoter: None
  Cloning method: Restriction Enzyme; 5′ cloning site BpiI (destroyed during cloning); 3′ cloning site BpiI (destroyed during cloning)
  Sequencing primers: 5′ GAGATTATCAAAAAGGATCTTCACCTAGATCC
Gene/Insert 2
  Gene/Insert name: ZF6x12-C-DsRed-Express2(x6)
  Species: H. sapiens (human)
  Promoter: ZF6x12(C)_YB_TATA Minimal Promoter
  Cloning method: Restriction Enzyme; 5′ cloning site BpiI (destroyed during cloning); 3′ cloning site BpiI (destroyed during cloning)
  Sequencing primers: 5′ gacagaatcatagaacggcctgg
Gene/Insert 3
  Gene/Insert name: BlasticidinR
  Species: H. sapiens (human)
  Promoter: hEF1α
  Cloning method: Restriction Enzyme; 5′ cloning site BpiI (destroyed during cloning); 3′ cloning site BpiI (destroyed during cloning)
  Sequencing primers: 5′ gaatctggtggcaccttcgcg
Terms and licenses: Academic/Nonprofit Terms; Industry Terms: Not Available to Industry
Depositor comments: Please visit https://doi.org/10.1101/2023.04.29.538810 for bioRxiv preprint.
How to cite: pHIE323-LPIV Puro-P2A-miRFP720 ZF6x12-C-DsRed-Express2(x6) phEF1α-BlastR was a gift from Joshua Leonard (Addgene plasmid # 201539 ; http://n2t.net/addgene:201539 ; RRID:Addgene_201539)
